>Addgene plasmid #116074 | CMV-TO-nTEVP-ras | addgene full sequence | sequence record 224829 | Addgene NGS Result
TGCGGTGGGCTCTATGGAGATCTATCGATGTTCTGGGGATGCGGTGGGCTCTATGGCTTCTGAGGCGGAA
AGAACCAGCTGGGGCTCTAGGGGGTATCCCC
[124 nt withheld, positions 102-225]
C
[91 nt withheld, positions 227-317]
AGGGTGATGGTTCACGTACCTAGAAGTTCCTATTCCGAAGTTCCTATTCTCTAGAAAGTATAGGAACTTC
CTTGGCCAAAAAGCCTGAACTCACCGCGACGTCTGTCGAGAAGTTTCTGATCGAAAAGTTCGACAGCGTC
TCCGACCTGATGCAGCTCTCGGAGGGCGAAGAATCTCGTGCTTTCAGCTTCGATGTAGGAGGGCGTGGAT
ATGTCCTGCGGGTAAATAGCTGCGCCGATGGTTTCTACAAAGATCGTTATGTTTATCGGCACTTTGCATC
GGCCGCGCTCCCGATTCCGGAAGTGCTTGACATTGGGGAATTCAGCGAGAGCCTGACCTATTGCATCTCC
CGCCGTGCACAGGGTGTCACGTTGCAAGACCTGCCTGAAACCGAACTGCCCGCTGTTCTGCAGCCGGTCG
CGGAGGCCATGGATGCGATCGCTGCGGCCGATCTTAGCCAGACGAGCGGGTTCGGCCCATTCGGACCGCA
AGGAATCGGTCAATACACTACATGGCGTGATTTCATATGCGCGATTGCTGATCCCCATGTGTATCACTGG
CAAACTGTGATGGACGACACCGTCAGTGCGTCCGTCGCGCAGGCTCTCGATGAGCTGATGCTTTGGGCCG
AGGACTGCCCCGAAGTCCGGCACCTCGTGCACGCGGATTTCGGCTCCAACAATGTCCTGACGGACAATGG
CCGCATAACAGCGGTCATTGACTGGAGCGAGGCGATGTTCGGGGATTCCCAATACGAGGTCGCCAACATC
TTCTTCTGGAGGCCGTGGTTGGCTTGTATGGAGCAGCAGACGCGCTACTTCGAGCGGAGGCATCCGGAGC
TTGCAGGATCGCCGCGGCTCCGGGCGTATATGCTCCGCATTGGTCTTGACCAACTCTATCAGAGCTTGGT
TGACGGCAATTTCGATGATGCAGCTTGGGCGCAGGGTCGATGCGACGCAATCGTCCGATCCGGAGCCGGG
ACTGTCGGGCGTACACAAATCGCCCGCAGAAGCGCGGCCGTCTGGACCGATGGCTGTGTAGAAGTACTCG
CCGATAGTGGAAACCGACGCCCCAGCACTCGTCCGAGGGCAAAGGAATAGCACGTACTACGAGATTTCGA
TTCCACCGCCGCCTTCTATGAAAGGTTGGGCTTCGGAATCGTTTTCCGGGACGCCGGCTGGATGATCCTC
CAGCGCGGGGATCTCATGCTGGAGTTCTTCGCCCACCCCAACTTGTTTATTGCAGCTTATAATGGTTACA
AATAAAGCAATAGCATCACAAATTTCACAAATAAAGCATTTTTTTCACTGCATTCTAGTTGTGGTTTGTC
CAAACTCATCAATGTATCTTATCATGTCTGTATACCGTCGACCTCTAGCTAGAGCTTGGCGTAATCATGG
TCATAGCTGTTTCCTGTGTGAAATTGTTATCCGCTCACAATTCCACACAACATACGAGCCGGAAGCATAA
AGTGTAAAGCCTGGGGTGCCTAATGAGTGAGCTAACTCACATTAATTGCGTTGCGCTCACTGCCCGCTTT
CCAGTCGGGAAACCTGTCGTGCCAGCTGCATTAATGAATCGGCCAACGCGCGGGGAGAGGCGGTTTGCGT
ATTGGGCGCTCTTCCGCTTCCTCGCTCACTGACTCGCTGCGCTCGGTCGTTCGGCTGCGGCGAGCGGTAT
CAGCTCACTCAAAGGCGGTAATACGGTTATCCACAGAATCAGGGGATAACGCAGGAAAGAACATGTGAGC
AAAAGGCCAGCAAAAGGCCAGGAACCGTAAAAAGGCCGCGTTGCTGGCGTTTTTCCATAGGCTCCGCCCC
CCTGACGAGCATCACAAAAATCGACGCTCAAGTCAGAGGTGGCGAAACCCGACAGGACTATAAAGATACC
AGGCGTTTCCCCCTGGAAGCTCCCTCGTGCGCTCTCCTGTTCCGACCCTGCCGCTTACCGGATACCTGTC
CGCCTTTCTCCCTTCGGGAAGCGTGGCGCTTTCTCATAGCTCACGCTGTAGGTATCTCAGTTCGGTGTAG
GTCGTTCGCTCCAAGCTGGGCTGTGTGCACGAACCCCCCGTTCAGCCCGACCGCTGCGCCTTATCCGGTA
ACTATCGTCTTGAGTCCAACCCGGTAAGACACGACTTATCGCCACTGGCAGCAGCCACTGGTAACAGGAT
TAGCAGAGCGAGGTATGTAGGCGGTGCTACAGAGTTCTTGAAGTGGTGGCCTAACTACGGCTACACTAGA
AGAACAGTATTTGGTATCTGCGCTCTGCTGAAGCCAGTTACCTTCGGAAAAAGAGTTGGTAGCTCTTGAT
CCGGCAAACAAACCACCGCTGGTAGCGGTGGTTTTTTTGTTTGCAAGCAGCAGATTACGCGCAGAAAAAA
AGGATCTCAAGAAGATCCTTTGATCTTTTCTACGGGGTCTGACGCTCAGTGGAACGAAAACTCACGTTAA
GGGATTTTGGTCATGAGATTATCAAAAAGGATCTTCACCTAGATCCTTTTAAATTAAAAATGAAGTTTTA
AATCAATCTAAAGTATATATGAGTAAACTTGGTCTGACAGTTACCAATGCTTAATCAGTGAGGCACCTAT
CTCAGCGATCTGTCTATTTCGTTCATCCATAGTTGCCTGACTCCCCGTCGTGTAGATAACTACGATACGG
GAGGGCTTACCATCTGGCCCCAGTGCTGCAATGATACCGCGAGACCCACGCTCACCGGCTCCAGATTTAT
CAGCAATAAACCAGCCAGCCGGAAGGGCCGAGCGCAGAAGTGGTCCTGCAACTTTATCCGCCTCCATCCA
GTCTATTAATTGTTGCCGGGAAGCTAGAGTAAGTAGTTCGCCAGTTAATAGTTTGCGCAACGTTGTTGCC
ATTGCTACAGGCATCGTGGTGTCACGCTCGTCGTTTGGTATGGCTTCATTCAGCTCCGGTTCCCAACGAT
CAAGGCGAGTTACATGATCCCCCATGTTGTGCAAAAAAGCGGTTAGCTCCTTCGGTCCTCCGATCGTTGT
CAGAAGTAAGTTGGCCGCAGTGTTATCACTCATGGTTATGGCAGCACTGCATAATTCTCTTACTGTCATG
CCATCCGTAAGATGCTTTTCTGTGACTGGTGAGTACTCAACCAAGTCATTCTGAGAATAGTGTATGCGGC
GACCGAGTTGCTCTTGCCCGGCGTCAATACGGGATAATACCGCGCCACATAGCAGAACTTTAAAAGTGCT
CATCATTGGAAAACGTTCTTCGGGGCGAAAACTCTCAAGGATCTTACCGCTGTTGAGATCCAGTTCGATG
TAACCCACTCGTGCACCCAACTGATCTTCAGCATCTTTTACTTTCACCAGCGTTTCTGGGTGAGCAAAAA
CAGGAAGGCAAAATGCCGCAAAAAAGGGAATAAGGGCGACACGGAAATGTTGAATACTCATACTCTTCCT
TTTTCAATATTATTGAAGCATTTATCAGGGTTATTGTCTCATGAGCGGATACATATTTGAATGTATTTAG
AAAAATAAACAAATAGGGGTTCCGCGCACATTTCCCCGAAAAGTGCCACCTGACGTCGACGGATCGGGAG
ATCTCCCGATCCCCTATGGTGCACTCTCAGTACAATCTGCTCTGATGCCGCATAGTTAAGCCAGTATCTG
CTCCCTGCTTGTGTGTTGGAGGTCGCTGAGTAGTGCGCGAGCAAAATTTAAGCTACAACAAGGCAAGGCT
TGACCGACAATTGCATGAAGAATCTGCTTAGGGTTAGGCGTTTTGCGCTGCTTCGTACGGGCCAGATATA
CGCGTTGACATTGATTATTGACTAGTTATTAATAGTAATCAATTACGGGGTCATTAGTTCATAGCCCATA
TATGGAGTTCCGCGTTACATAACTTACGGTAAATGGCCCGCCTGGCTGACCGCCCAACGACCCCCGCCCA
TTGACGTCAATAATGACGTATGTTCCCATAGTAACGCCAATAGGGACTTTCCATTGACGTCAATGGGTGG
AGTATTTACGGTAAACTGCCCACTTGGCAGTACATCAAGTGTATCATATGCCAAGTACGCCCCCTATTGA
CGTCAATGACGGTAAATGGCCCGCCTGGCATTATGCCCAGTACATGACCTTATGGGACTTTCCTACTTGG
CAGTACATCTACGTATTAGTCATCGCTATTACCATGGTGATGCGGTTTTGGCAGTACATCAATGGGCGTG
GATAGCGGTTTGACTCACGGGGATTTCCAAGTCTCCACCCCATTGACGTCAATGGGAGTTTGTTTTGGCA
CCAAAATCAACGGGACTTTCCAAAATGTCGTAACAACTCCGCCCCATTGACGCAAATGGGCGGTAGGCGT
GTACGGTGGGAGGTCTATATAAGCAGAGCTCTCCCTATCAGTGATAGAGATCTCCCTATCAGTGATAGAG
ATCGTCGACGAGCTCGTTTAGTGAACCGTCAGATCGCCTGGAGACGCCATCCACGCTGTTTTGACCTCCA
TAGAAGACACCGGGACCGATCCAGCCTCCGGACTCTAGCGTTTAAACTTAAGCTTCGCCACCATGGGATC
CGGGGAGAGTTTGTTTAAGGGGCCAAGGGACTATAACCCAATATCATCCACTATTTGCCACCTCACTAAC
GAGAGCGATGGACATACAACCTCTCTCTACGGGATAGGCTTCGGTCCTTTCATCATTACCAATAAGCATC
TGTTTCGCCGAAACAACGGTACTCTTCTGGTTCAATCTCTTCATGGTGTCTTCAAGGTGAAAAACACCAC
TACGCTTCAGCAACACCTGATTGATGGTAGGGATATGATAATTATCAGAATGCCGAAAGATTTCCCACCT
TTTCCACAGAAGCTGAAATTCAGGGAACCGCAGAGAGAGGAGAGGATTTGTTTGGTAACGACCAACTTCC
AGACGGGCTCTGGCAGCAGCGCT
[498 nt withheld, positions 5241-5738]
AAGTTGCGCAAGTTGAACCCCCCTGACGAAAGTGGCCCAGGCTGCATGAGTTGTAAATGCGTCCTCAGCT
AGCTCGAGGAGGGCCCGAACAAAAACTCATCTCAGAAGAGGATCTGAATAGCGCCGTCGACCATCATCAT
AATCATCATTGAGTTTAAACCCGCTGATCAGCCTCGACTGTGCCTTCTAGTTGCCAGCCATCTGTTGTTT
GCCCCTCCCCCGTGCCTTCCTTGACCCTGGAAGGTGCCACTCCCACTGTCCTTTCCTAATAAAATGAGGA
AATTGCATCGCATTGTCTGAGTAGGTGTCATTCTATTCTGGGGGGTGGGGTGGGGCAGGACAGCAAGGGG
GAGGATTGGGAAGACAATAGCAGGCATGCTGGGGA
Features (pLannotate 1.2.2; 23 found; start..end, strand, type, name):
     33..56      +  polyA_signal   bGH poly(A) signal (fragment): bovine growth hormone polyadenylation signal
     60..81      +  promoter       SV40 promoter (fragment): SV40 enhancer and early promoter
    102..335     +  rep_origin     f1 ori (fragment) (sequence partly withheld): f1 bacteriophage origin of replication; arrow indicates direction of (+) strand synthesis
    340..387     +  protein_bind   FRT: FLP-mediated recombination occurs in the 8-bp core sequence TCTAGAAA (Turan and Bode, 2011). FLP recombinase from the Saccharomyces cerevisiae 2μ plasmid
    395..1417    +  CDS            HygR: aminoglycoside phosphotransferase from E. coli; aph(4)-Ia; confers resistance to hygromycin
   1427..1552    +  CDS            ble (fragment): BLE_KLEPN - Experimental evidence at protein level: Swiss-Prot protein existence level 1. Binding protein with a strong affinity to the bleomycin family of antibiotics. Binds to CL990; an antimitotic-antibiotic compound. From Klebsiella pneumoniae.
   1547..1668    +  polyA_signal   SV40 poly(A) signal: SV40 polyadenylation signal
   1741..1757    -  protein_bind   lac operator: The lac repressor binds to the lac operator to inhibit transcription in E. coli. This inhibition can be relieved by adding lactose or isopropyl-β-D-thiogalactopyranoside (IPTG). lac repressor encoded by lacI
   1765..1795    -  promoter       lac promoter: promoter for the E. coli lac operon
   1810..1831    -  protein_bind   CAP binding site: CAP binding activates transcription in the presence of cAMP. E. coli catabolite activator protein
   1844..1936    -  CDS            lacI (fragment): lac repressor; lacI; The lac repressor binds to the lac operator to inhibit transcription in E. coli. This inhibition can be relieved by adding lactose or isopropyl-β-D-thiogalactopyranoside (IPTG).
   2119..2707    -  rep_origin     ori: high-copy-number ColE1/pMB1/pBR322/pUC origin of replication
   2878..3738    -  CDS            AmpR: β-lactamase; bla; confers resistance to ampicillin, carbenicillin, and related antibiotics
   3739..3843    -  promoter       AmpR promoter: bla
   3902..3954    -  misc_feature   bom (fragment): basis of mobility region from pBR322
   4104..4483    +  enhancer       CMV enhancer: human cytomegalovirus immediate early enhancer
   4484..4687    +  promoter       CMV promoter: human cytomegalovirus (CMV) immediate early promoter
   4689..4708    +  promoter       PLtetO-1 promoter (fragment): modified phage lambda PL promoter with tet operator sites (Lutz and Bujard, 1997)
   4710..4729    +  promoter       PLtetO-1 promoter (fragment): modified phage lambda PL promoter with tet operator sites (Lutz and Bujard, 1997)
   4737..4770    +  promoter       TRE3GV promoter (fragment): 3rd-generation Tet-responsive promoter that can be activated by binding of Tet-On® 3G, optimized for retroviral and lentiviral vectors
   4869..5237    +  CDS            POLG_TEV (fragment): Experimental evidence at protein level: Swiss-Prot protein existence level 1. [Nuclear inclusion protein A]: has RNA-binding and proteolytic activities. From Tobacco etch virus (TEV).
   5241..5807    +  CDS            HRAS (sequence partly withheld): RASH_HUMAN - Also known as HRAS1. Experimental evidence at protein level: Swiss-Prot protein existence level 1. Involved in the activation of Ras protein signal transduction (PubMed:22821884). Ras proteins bind GDP/GTP and possess intrinsic GTPase activity (PubMed:12740440, PubMed:14500341, PubMed:9020151). From Homo sapiens (Human).
   5916..17      +  polyA_signal   bGH poly(A) signal (across the origin): bovine growth hormone polyadenylation signal
