[The description below was written by a language model from this plasmid's Addgene catalogue record and pLannotate feature annotations shown in this document.]
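Description:
CMV-TO-nTEVP-ras is a mammalian expression plasmid built on a CMV-TO-FlpIn backbone. It is propagated in E. coli as a high-copy plasmid through a ColE1/pUC-type origin, with ampicillin selection provided by the β-lactamase gene and its own promoter. A partial f1 origin and remnants of lac regulatory sequences are also annotated in the backbone.

The expression cassette uses the human CMV immediate-early enhancer and promoter, followed directly by two short matches to tet operator-containing sequences. This fits the "TO" (tet operator) designation, an arrangement in which transcription is typically repressed in cells expressing the Tet repressor and relieved by tetracycline or doxycycline, and is otherwise constitutive. Downstream is the synthetic nTEVP-ras insert. The feature table detects a partial tobacco etch virus NIa protease coding segment of about 370 nt, consistent with an N-terminal protease fragment as the name implies, followed almost immediately by a human HRAS coding sequence. The bovine growth hormone polyadenylation signal terminates the cassette. The adjacency suggests a single fusion protein, although the record does not state the rationale for the design, whether the HRAS portion carries mutations, or what complementing partner might be needed for protease activity.

The backbone also carries an FRT site placed directly upstream of a hygromycin resistance coding sequence with an SV40 polyadenylation signal. Only a short SV40 promoter fragment lies nearby. This is the usual Flp-In layout, in which FLP-mediated integration at a genomic FRT site supplies the promoter for HygR and allows selection of single-copy stable lines. The catalogue entry gives the purpose simply as expression of an engineered TEV protease, and the plasmid was deposited in connection with work on programmable protein circuits in living cells.
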