Addgene plasmid #116074: CMV-TO-nTEVP-ras
Purpose: Expresses an engineered TEV protease
Depositing lab: Michael Elowitz. Depositing organization: California Institute of Technology. Publication: Programmable protein circuits in living cells. Gao XJ, Chong LS, Kim MS, Elowitz MB. Science. 2018 Sep 21;361(6408):1252-1258. doi: 10.1126/science.aat5062. PubMed 30237357.
Backbone
  Vector backbone: CMV-TO-FlpIn
  Vector type: Mammalian Expression
Growth in bacteria
  Bacterial resistance: Ampicillin, 100 μg/mL
  Growth temperature: 37°C
  Growth strain: DH5alpha
  Copy number: High Copy
Gene/Insert
  Gene/Insert name: nTEVP-ras
  Species: Synthetic
  Cloning method: Gibson Cloning
Terms and licenses: Academic/Nonprofit Terms; Industry Terms: Not Available to Industry
How to cite: CMV-TO-nTEVP-ras was a gift from Michael Elowitz (Addgene plasmid # 116074 ; http://n2t.net/addgene:116074 ; RRID:Addgene_116074)
